Addgene plasmid #141506: TFORF0073
Purpose: Lentiviral vector for overexpressing the ZNF454 transcription factor ORF with a unique 24-bp barcode. Barcodes facilitate identification of transcription factors in pooled screens.
Depositing lab: Feng Zhang. Depositing organization: Broad Institute. Publication: A transcription factor atlas of directed differentiation. Joung J, Ma S, Tay T, Geiger-Schuller KR, Kirchgatterer PC, Verdine VK, Guo B, Arias-Garcia MA, Allen WE, Singh A, Kuksenko O, Abudayyeh OO, Gootenberg JS, Fu Z, Macrae RK, Buenrostro JD, Regev A, Zhang F. Cell. 2023 Jan 5;186(1):209-229.e26. doi: 10.1016/j.cell.2022.11.026. PubMed 36608654.
Backbone
  Vector backbone: pLX_TRC317
  Backbone manufacturer: Broad Institute Genetic Perturbation Platform
  Backbone size w/o insert (bp): 8264
  Vector type: Mammalian Expression, Lentiviral
  Selectable markers: Puromycin
Growth in bacteria
  Bacterial resistance: Ampicillin, 100 μg/mL
  Growth temperature: 30°C
  Growth strain: NEB Stable
  Copy number: High Copy
Gene/Insert
  Gene/Insert name: ZNF454
  Species: H. sapiens (human)
  Insert size (bp): 1670
  Entrez Gene: ZNF454
  Promoter: EF1a
  Cloning method: Unknown
  Sequencing primers: 5′ GGGTGGAGACTGAAGTTAGGCCAG; 3′ CACATAGCGTAAAAGGAGCAACATAG
Terms and licenses: Academic/Nonprofit Terms; Industry Terms: Not Available to Industry
Depositor comments: NM_001178090,NM_182594,NM_001323306,NM_001178089,ENST00000320129,ENST00000519564 . The transcription factor ORF portion of this plasmid was synthesized by Genewiz. Please test multiple small colonies in case of plasmid recombination. To make this collection available in a timely manner, a portion of this collection was not fully sequenced by Addgene. If an Addgene verified full plasmid sequence is not available, please contact us prior to placing an order to request the full sequence.
How to cite: TFORF0073 was a gift from Feng Zhang (Addgene plasmid # 141506 ; http://n2t.net/addgene:141506 ; RRID:Addgene_141506)
