[The description below was written by a language model from this plasmid's Addgene catalogue record and pLannotate feature annotations shown in this document.]
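Description:
TFORF0073 is a third-generation-style, self-inactivating lentiviral expression plasmid built on the pLX_TRC317 backbone and designed to overexpress the human zinc-finger transcription factor ZNF454 in mammalian cells. The full sequence record is 9,934 nt, consistent with the listed 8,264 bp backbone plus a 1,670 bp insert. In bacteria it is maintained through a high-copy ColE1/pUC origin with ampicillin resistance (AmpR). An f1 origin and remnants of a lac/T7/T3 cloning region are also present. The depositor notes a risk of recombination, as is common for LTR-containing plasmids.

The viral genome is transcribed from an RSV promoter fused to a truncated HIV-1 5' LTR, followed by the Ψ packaging signal, a gag fragment, and the RRE for Rev-dependent nuclear export. It ends in a ΔU3 3' LTR, which disables LTR promoter activity after integration, and an SV40 poly(A) signal lies downstream. Within the provirus, an SV40 early promoter drives puromycin N-acetyltransferase for selecting transduced cells. A cPPT/CTS element aids nuclear import, and the EF-1α promoter drives the ZNF454 ORF, with a WPRE downstream to enhance transcript expression. The automated annotation labels only part of the insert region as ZNF454, so it covers less than the stated insert size. It also does not mark the unique 24-bp barcode described in the catalogue entry, so the barcode's exact position is not given by the record.

The construct belongs to a barcoded transcription factor ORF collection, in which the barcodes identify each factor in pooled overexpression screens such as directed differentiation studies.
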