Features (pLannotate 1.2.2; 31 found; start..end, strand, type, name):
      5..231     +  promoter       RSV promoter: Rous sarcoma virus enhancer/promoter
    232..412     +  LTR            5' LTR (truncated): truncated 5' long terminal repeat (LTR) from HIV-1
    459..584     +  misc_feature   HIV-1 Ψ: packaging signal of human immunodeficiency virus type 1
    568..931     +  CDS            HIV-1 gag (fragment): gag protein from human immunodeficiency virus 1; gag
   1077..1310    +  misc_feature   RRE: The Rev response element (RRE) of HIV-1 allows for Rev-dependent mRNA export from the nucleus to the cytoplasm.
   1687..1713    +  CDS            Rev (fragment): human immunodeficiency virus 1 (HIV-1) Rev protein; rev; enhances nuclear export of unspliced and incompletely spliced viral mRNAs
   1720..1743    +  promoter       SV40 promoter (fragment): SV40 early promoter
   1744..1815    +  promoter       SV40 promoter (fragment): SV40 enhancer and early promoter
   1839..1974    +  rep_origin     SV40 ori: SV40 origin of replication
   2020..2616    +  CDS            PuroR (fragment): puromycin N-acetyltransferase; pac from Streptomyces; confers resistance to puromycin
   2665..2782    +  misc_feature   cPPT/CTS: central polypurine tract and central termination sequence of HIV-1
   2847..2913    +  CDS            small t antigen (fragment): SV40 (simian virus 40) small t antigen
   2920..4098    +  promoter       EF-1α promoter: strong constitutive promoter for human elongation factor EF-1α
   4115..4837    +  CDS            ZNF454 (fragment): ZN454_HUMAN - Experimental evidence at transcript level: Swiss-Prot protein existence level 2. May be involved in transcriptional regulation. From Homo sapiens (Human).
   5696..5749    +  promoter       U6 promoter (fragment): RNA polymerase III promoter for human U6 snRNA
   5791..6379    +  misc_feature   WPRE: woodchuck hepatitis virus posttranscriptional regulatory element
   6430..6449    +  misc_feature   cPPT/CTS (fragment): central polypurine tract and central termination sequence of HIV-1
   6451..6684    +  LTR            3' LTR (ΔU3): self-inactivating 3' long terminal repeat (LTR) from HIV-1
   6762..6883    +  polyA_signal   SV40 poly(A) signal: SV40 polyadenylation signal
   6923..7058    +  rep_origin     SV40 ori: SV40 origin of replication
   7079..7097    -  promoter       T7 promoter: promoter for bacteriophage T7 RNA polymerase
   7105..7260    +  CDS            lacZα (fragment): LacZα fragment of β-galactosidase; lacZ fragment
   7265..7693    +  rep_origin     f1 ori (sequence partly withheld): f1 bacteriophage origin of replication; arrow indicates direction of (+) strand synthesis
   7746..7850    +  promoter       AmpR promoter: bla
   7851..8711    +  CDS            AmpR: β-lactamase; bla; confers resistance to ampicillin, carbenicillin, and related antibiotics
   8882..9470    +  rep_origin     ori: high-copy-number ColE1/pMB1/pBR322/pUC origin of replication
   9653..9745    +  CDS            lacI (fragment): lac repressor; lacI; The lac repressor binds to the lac operator to inhibit transcription in E. coli. This inhibition can be relieved by adding lactose or isopropyl-β-D-thiogalactopyranoside (IPTG).
   9758..9779    +  protein_bind   CAP binding site: CAP binding activates transcription in the presence of cAMP. E. coli catabolite activator protein
   9794..9824    +  promoter       lac promoter: promoter for the E. coli lac operon
   9832..9848    +  protein_bind   lac operator: The lac repressor binds to the lac operator to inhibit transcription in E. coli. This inhibition can be relieved by adding lactose or isopropyl-β-D-thiogalactopyranoside (IPTG). lac repressor encoded by lacI
   9893..9911    +  promoter       T3 promoter: promoter for bacteriophage T3 RNA polymerase
>Addgene plasmid #141506 | TFORF0073 | addgene full sequence | sequence record 454898 | Addgene NGS Result
TTAATGTAGTCTTATGCAATACTCTTGTAGTCTTGCAACATGGTAACGATGAGTTAGCAACATGCCTTAC
AAGGAGAGAAAAAGCACCGTGCATGCCGATTGGTGGAAGTAAGGTGGTACGATCGTGCCTTATTAGGAAG
GCAACAGACGGGTCTGACATGGATTGGACGAACCACTGAATTGCCGCATTGCAGAGATATTGTATTTAAG
TGCCTAGCTCGATACATAAACGGGTCTCTCTGGTTAGACCAGATCTGAGCCTGGGAGCTCTCTGGCTAAC
TAGGGAACCCACTGCTTAAGCCTCAATAAAGCTTGCCTTGAGTGCTTCAAGTAGTGTGTGCCCGTCTGTT
GTGTGACTCTGGTAACTAGAGATCCCTCAGACCCTTTTAGTCAGTGTGGAAAATCTCTAGCAGTGGCGCC
CGAACAGGGACTTGAAAGCGAAAGGGAAACCAGAGGAGCTCTCTCGACGCAGGACTCGGCTTGCTGAAGC
GCGCACGGCAAGAGGCGAGGGGCGGCGACTGGTGAGTACGCCAAAAATTTTGACTAGCGGAGGCTAGAAG
GAGAGAGATGGGTGCGAGAGCGTCAGTATTAAGCGGGGGAGAATTAGATCGCGATGGGAAAAAATTCGGT
TAAGGCCAGGGGGAAAGAAAAAATATAAATTAAAACATATAGTATGGGCAAGCAGGGAGCTAGAACGATT
CGCAGTTAATCCTGGCCTGTTAGAAACATCAGAAGGCTGTAGACAAATACTGGGACAGCTACAACCATCC
CTTCAGACAGGATCAGAAGAACTTAGATCATTATATAATACAGTAGCAACCCTCTATTGTGTGCATCAAA
GGATAGAGATAAAAGACACCAAGGAAGCTTTAGACAAGATAGAGGAAGAGCAAAACAAAAGTAAGACCAC
CGCACAGCAAGCGGCCGCTGATCTTCAGACCTGGAGGAGGAGATATGAGGGACAATTGGAGAAGTGAATT
ATATAAATATAAAGTAGTAAAAATTGAACCATTAGGAGTAGCACCCACCAAGGCAAAGAGAAGAGTGGTG
CAGAGAGAAAAAAGAGCAGTGGGAATAGGAGCTTTGTTCCTTGGGTTCTTGGGAGCAGCAGGAAGCACTA
TGGGCGCAGCGTCAATGACGCTGACGGTACAGGCCAGACAATTATTGTCTGGTATAGTGCAGCAGCAGAA
CAATTTGCTGAGGGCTATTGAGGCGCAACAGCATCTGTTGCAACTCACAGTCTGGGGCATCAAGCAGCTC
CAGGCAAGAATCCTGGCTGTGGAAAGATACCTAAAGGATCAACAGCTCCTGGGGATTTGGGGTTGCTCTG
GAAAACTCATTTGCACCACTGCTGTGCCTTGGAATGCTAGTTGGAGTAATAAATCTCTGGAACAGATTTG
GAATCACACGACCTGGATGGAGTGGGACAGAGAAATTAACAATTACACAAGCTTAATACACTCCTTAATT
GAAGAATCGCAAAACCAGCAAGAAAAGAATGAACAAGAATTATTGGAATTAGATAAATGGGCAAGTTTGT
GGAATTGGTTTAACATAACAAATTGGCTGTGGTATATAAAATTATTCATAATGATAGTAGGAGGCTTGGT
AGGTTTAAGAATAGTTTTTGCTGTACTTTCTATAGTGAATAGAGTTAGGCAGGGATATTCACCATTATCG
TTTCAGACCCACCTCCCAACCCCGAGGGGACCCATGCATTGCATCTCAATTAGTCAGCAACCAGGTGTGG
AAAGTCCCCAGGCTCCCCAGCAGGCAGAAGTATGCAAAGCATGCGTCTCAATTAGTCAGCAACCATAGTC
CCGCCCCTAACTCCGCCCATCCCGCCCCTAACTCCGCCCAGTTCCGCCCATTCTCCGCCCCATGGCTGAC
TAATTTTTTTTATTTATGCAGAGGCCGAGGCCGCCTCGGCCTCTGAGCTATTCCAGAAGTAGTGAGGAGG
CTTTTTTGGAGGCCTAGGCTTTTGCAAAAAGCTTTCTAGAGGTACCACCGGAGCTTACCATGACCGAGTA
CAAGCCCACGGTGCGCCTCGCCACCCGCGACGACGTCCCCAGGGCCGTACGCACCCTCGCCGCCGCGTTC
GCCGACTACCCCGCCACGCGCCACACCGTCGATCCGGACCGCCACATCGAGCGGGTCACCGAGCTGCAAG
AACTCTTCCTCACGCGCGTCGGGCTCGACATCGGCAAGGTGTGGGTCGCGGACGACGGCGCCGCCGTGGC
GGTCTGGACCACGCCGGAGAGCGTCGAAGCGGGGGCGGTGTTCGCCGAGATCGGCCCGCGCATGGCCGAG
TTGAGCGGTTCCCGGCTGGCCGCGCAGCAACAGATGGAAGGCCTCCTGGCGCCGCACCGGCCCAAGGAGC
CCGCGTGGTTCCTGGCCACCGTCGGCGTCTCGCCCGACCACCAGGGCAAGGGTCTGGGCAGCGCCGTCGT
GCTCCCCGGAGTGGAGGCGGCCGAGCGCGCCGGGGTGCCCGCCTTCCTGGAGACCTCCGCGCCCCGCAAC
CTCCCCTTCTACGAGCGGCTCGGCTTCACCGTCACCGCCGACGTCGAGGTGCCCGAAGGACCGCGCACCT
GGTGCATGACCCGCAAGCCCGGTGCCAGTTAACGAATTCTAGATCTTGAGACAAATGGCAGTATTCATCC
ACAATTTTAAAAGAAAAGGGGGGATTGGGGGGTACAGTGCAGGGGAAAGAATAGTAGACATAATAGCAAC
AGACATACAAACTAAAGAATTACAAAAACAAATTACAAAAATTCAAAATTTTCGGGTTTATTACAGGGAC
AGCAGAGATCCACTTTGGCGCCGGCTCGAGGCCTGCAGGTGCAAAGATGGATAAAGTTTTAAACAGAGAG
GAATCTTTGCAGCTAATGGACCTTCTAGGTCTTGAAAGGAGTGGGAATTGGCTCCGGTGCCCGTCAGTGG
GCAGAGCGCACATCGCCCACAGTCCCCGAGAAGTTGGGGGGAGGGGTCGGCAATTGAACCGGTGCCTAGA
GAAGGTGGCGCGGGGTAAACTGGGAAAGTGATGTCGTGTACTGGCTCCGCCTTTTTCCCGAGGGTGGGGG
AGAACCGTATATAAGTGCAGTAGTCGCCGTGAACGTTCTTTTTCGCAACGGGTTTGCCGCCAGAACACAG
GTAAGTGCCGTGTGTGGTTCCCGCGGGCCTGGCCTCTTTACGGGTTATGGCCCTTGCGTGCCTTGAATTA
CTTCCACCTGGCTGCAGTACGTGATTCTTGATCCCGAGCTTCGGGTTGGAAGTGGGTGGGAGAGTTCGAG
GCCTTGCGCTTAAGGAGCCCCTTCGCCTCGTGCTTGAGTTGAGGCCTGGCCTGGGCGCTGGGGCCGCCGC
GTGCGAATCTGGTGGCACCTTCGCGCCTGTCTCGCTGCTTTCGATAAGTCTCTAGCCATTTAAAATTTTT
GATGACCTGCTGCGACGCTTTTTTTCTGGCAAGATAGTCTTGTAAATGCGGGCCAAGATCTGCACACTGG
TATTTCGGTTTTTGGGGCCGCGGGCGGCGACGGGGCCCGTGCGTCCCAGCGCACATGTTCGGCGAGGCGG
GGCCTGCGAGCGCGGCCACCGAGAATCGGACGGGGGTAGTCTCAAGCTGGCCGGCCTGCTCTGGTGCCTG
GCCTCGCGCCGCCGTGTATCGCCCCGCCCTGGGCGGCAAGGCTGGCCCGGTCGGCACCAGTTGCGTGAGC
GGAAAGATGGCCGCTTCCCGGCCCTGCTGCAGGGAGCTCAAAATGGAGGACGCGGCGCTCGGGAGAGCGG
GCGGGTGAGTCACCCACACAAAGGAAAAGGGCCTTTCCGTCCTCAGCCGTCGCTTCATGTGACTCCACGG
AGTACCGGGCGCCGTCCAGGCACCTCGATTAGTTCTCGAGCTTTTGGAGTACGTCGTCTTTAGGTTGGGG
GGAGGGGTTTTATGCGATGGAGTTTCCCCACACTGAGTGGGTGGAGACTGAAGTTAGGCCAGCTTGGCAC
TTGATGTAATTCTCCTTGGAATTTGCCCTTTTTGAGTTTGGATCTTGGTTCATTCTCAAGCCTCAGACAG
TGGTTCAAAGTTTTTTTCTTCCATTTCAGGTGTCGTGAGGCTAGCACCGCCACCATGGCTGTCAGCCACC
TGCCAACCATGGTCCAGGAATCGGTGACCTTCAAGGATGTGGCTATACTGTTCACCCAGGAAGAGTGGGG
GCAGCTGAGCCCCGCCCAGAGGGCCCTGTACAGGGACGTGATGCTGGAGAACTACAGCAACCTGGTCTCA
CTGGGACTCTTAGGACCCAAACCAGATACGTTTTCCCAGCTAGAAAAAAGGGAAGTGTGGATGCCAGAGG
ACACCCCTGGAGGCTTCTGTCTTGACTGGATGACTATGCCTGCCAGTAAGAAATCTACTGTCAAGGCAGA
GATTCCTGAAGAAGAATTGGATCAATGGACAATAAAGGAAAGATTCAGTAGCAGTAGTCACTGGAAGTGT
GCTAGCCTGCTGGAGTGGCAATGTGGAGGCCAGGAGATCAGTTTGCAGCGAGTGGTACTCACTCACCCCA
ACACCCCATCACAGGAATGTGATGAATCCGGGAGCACTATGAGCTCATCTCTTCACAGTGATCAAAGTCA
GGGATTTCAACCTAGCAAAAATGCCTTTGAGTGTAGTGAGTGTGGAAAAGTCTTCTCTAAGAGTTCAACT
CTTAATAAACATCAGAAAATTCATAATGAAAAAAATGCAAATCAGAAAATTCATATTAAGGAGAAAAGAT
ATGAATGTAGAGAATGTGGGAAAGCCTTTCACCAGAGTACGCACCTTATCCATCACCAAAGAATTCACAC
TGGCGAGAAACCCTATGAATGTAAGGAATGTGGCAAGGCCTTCTCAGTGAGCTCCTCACTTACGTACCAT
CAGAAAATTCATACTGGAGAGAAGCCTTTTGAATGCAACTTATGTGGAAAAGCTTTTATCCGAAATATAC
ACCTTGCCCATCATCATAGAATACATACTGGAGAGAAACCTTTTAAATGTAACATTTGTGAAAAAGCCTT
TGTGTGCAGGGCACACCTTACCAAACACCAGAATATCCACAGTGGAGAGAAACCCTATAAATGCAATGAA
TGTGGAAAAGCCTTTAATCAGAGTACAAGTTTCCTTCAGCATCAGAGAATTCACACTGGAGAGAAACCCT
TTGAATGTAATGAATGTGGGAAGGCCTTCAGGGTGAACTCTTCCCTTACTGAACATCAGAGAATTCATAC
TGGAGAGAAACCTTATAAATGTAATGAATGTGGGAAAGCTTTCAGGGATAATTCATCCTTTGCACGACAT
CGGAAAATTCACACTGGAGAGAAACCTTACAGATGTGGCTTGTGTGAGAAAGCCTTTCGGGACCAATCAG
CACTAGCCCAACATCAGAGAATTCATACTGGGGAAAAACCTTATACATGTAACATATGTGAAAAAGCCTT
CAGTGACCATTCAGCCCTTACCCAACATAAGAGAATTCATACTAGGGAAAAACCTTACAAATGTAAAATC
TGTGAGAAAGCCTTTATCCGAAGCACTCACCTGACTCAACATCAGAGGATTCACACAGGAGAGAAACCCT
ATAAATGTAATAAATGTGGGAAAGCTTTTAACCAGACTGCAAACCTCATTCAGCATCAGAGACATCATAT
TGGAGAGAAGTAGTAATGAACTAGTCCGTAACTTGAAAGTATTTCGATTTCTTGGCTTTATATATCTTGT
GGAAAGGACGATTTGACCCAGGACGGCTATATCCAACGCGTTAAGTCGACAATCAACCTCTGGATTACAA
AATTTGTGAAAGATTGACTGGTATTCTTAACTATGTTGCTCCTTTTACGCTATGTGGATACGCTGCTTTA
ATGCCTTTGTATCATGCTATTGCTTCCCGTATGGCTTTCATTTTCTCCTCCTTGTATAAATCCTGGTTGC
TGTCTCTTTATGAGGAGTTGTGGCCCGTTGTCAGGCAACGTGGCGTGGTGTGCACTGTGTTTGCTGACGC
AACCCCCACTGGTTGGGGCATTGCCACCACCTGTCAGCTCCTTTCCGGGACTTTCGCTTTCCCCCTCCCT
ATTGCCACGGCGGAACTCATCGCCGCCTGCCTTGCCCGCTGCTGGACAGGGGCTCGGCTGTTGGGCACTG
ACAATTCCGTGGTGTTGTCGGGGAAATCATCGTCCTTTCCTTGGCTGCTCGCCTGTGTTGCCACCTGGAT
TCTGCGCGGGACGTCCTTCTGCTACGTCCCTTCGGCCCTCAATCCAGCGGACCTTCCTTCCCGCGGCCTG
CTGCCGGCTCTGCGGCCTCTTCCGCGTCTTCGCCTTCGCCCTCAGACGAGTCGGATCTCCCTTTGGGCCG
CCTCCCCGCGTCGACTTTAAGACCAATGACTTACAAGGCAGCTGTAGATCTTAGCCACTTTTTAAAAGAA
AAGGGGGGACTGGAAGGGCTAATTCACTCCCAACGAAGACAAGATCTGCTTTTTGCTTGTACTGGGTCTC
TCTGGTTAGACCAGATCTGAGCCTGGGAGCTCTCTGGCTAACTAGGGAACCCACTGCTTAAGCCTCAATA
AAGCTTGCCTTGAGTGCTTCAAGTAGTGTGTGCCCGTCTGTTGTGTGACTCTGGTAACTAGAGATCCCTC
AGACCCTTTTAGTCAGTGTGGAAAATCTCTAGCAGTACGTATAGTAGTTCATGTCATCTTATTATTCAGT
ATTTATAACTTGCAAAGAAATGAATATCAGAGAGTGAGAGGAACTTGTTTATTGCAGCTTATAATGGTTA
CAAATAAAGCAATAGCATCACAAATTTCACAAATAAAGCATTTTTTTCACTGCATTCTAGTTGTGGTTTG
TCCAAACTCATCAATGTATCTTATCATGTCTGGCTCTAGCTATCCCGCCCCTAACTCCGCCCATCCCGCC
CCTAACTCCGCCCAGTTCCGCCCATTCTCCGCCCCATGGCTGACTAATTTTTTTTATTTATGCAGAGGCC
GAGGCCGCCTCGGCCTCTGAGCTATTCCAGAAGTAGTGAGGAGGCTTTTTTGGAGGCCTAGGGACGTACC
CAATTCGCCCTATAGTGAGTCGTATTACGCGCGCTCACTGGCCGTCGTTTTACAACGTCGTGACTGGGAA
AACCCTGGCGTTACCCAACTTAATCGCCTTGCAGCACATCCCCCTTTCGCCAGCTGGCGTAATAGCGAAG
AGGCCCGCACCGATCGCCCTTCCCAACAGTTGCGCAGCCTGAATGGCGAATGGG
[124 nt withheld, positions 7265-7388]
C
[91 nt withheld, positions 7390-7480]
A
[49 nt withheld, positions 7482-7530]
CCTTTGACGTTGGAGTCCACGTTCTTT
[37 nt withheld, positions 7558-7594]
ACCCTATCTCGGTCTATTCTTTTGATTTATAAGGGATTTTGCCGATTTCGGCCTATTGGTTAAAAAATGA
GCTGATTTAACAAAAATTTAACGCGAATTTTAACAAAATATTAACGCTTACAATTTAGGTGGCACTTTTC
GGGGAAATGTGCGCGGAACCCCTATTTGTTTATTTTTCTAAATACATTCAAATATGTATCCGCTCATGAG
ACAATAACCCTGATAAATGCTTCAATAATATTGAAAAAGGAAGAGTATGAGTATTCAACATTTCCGTGTC
GCCCTTATTCCCTTTTTTGCGGCATTTTGCCTTCCTGTTTTTGCTCACCCAGAAACGCTGGTGAAAGTAA
AAGATGCTGAAGATCAGTTGGGTGCACGAGTGGGTTACATCGAACTGGATCTCAACAGCGGTAAGATCCT
TGAGAGTTTTCGCCCCGAAGAACGTTTTCCAATGATGAGCACTTTTAAAGTTCTGCTATGTGGCGCGGTA
TTATCCCGTATTGACGCCGGGCAAGAGCAACTCGGTCGCCGCATACACTATTCTCAGAATGACTTGGTTG
AGTACTCACCAGTCACAGAAAAGCATCTTACGGATGGCATGACAGTAAGAGAATTATGCAGTGCTGCCAT
AACCATGAGTGATAACACTGCGGCCAACTTACTTCTGACAACGATCGGAGGACCGAAGGAGCTAACCGCT
TTTTTGCACAACATGGGGGATCATGTAACTCGCCTTGATCGTTGGGAACCGGAGCTGAATGAAGCCATAC
CAAACGACGAGCGTGACACCACGATGCCTGTAGCAATGGCAACAACGTTGCGCAAACTATTAACTGGCGA
ACTACTTACTCTAGCTTCCCGGCAACAATTAATAGACTGGATGGAGGCGGATAAAGTTGCAGGACCACTT
CTGCGCTCGGCCCTTCCGGCTGGCTGGTTTATTGCTGATAAATCTGGAGCCGGTGAGCGTGGGTCTCGCG
GTATCATTGCAGCACTGGGGCCAGATGGTAAGCCCTCCCGTATCGTAGTTATCTACACGACGGGGAGTCA
GGCAACTATGGATGAACGAAATAGACAGATCGCTGAGATAGGTGCCTCACTGATTAAGCATTGGTAACTG
TCAGACCAAGTTTACTCATATATACTTTAGATTGATTTAAAACTTCATTTTTAATTTAAAAGGATCTAGG
TGAAGATCCTTTTTGATAATCTCATGACCAAAATCCCTTAACGTGAGTTTTCGTTCCACTGAGCGTCAGA
CCCCGTAGAAAAGATCAAAGGATCTTCTTGAGATCCTTTTTTTCTGCGCGTAATCTGCTGCTTGCAAACA
AAAAAACCACCGCTACCAGCGGTGGTTTGTTTGCCGGATCAAGAGCTACCAACTCTTTTTCCGAAGGTAA
CTGGCTTCAGCAGAGCGCAGATACCAAATACTGTTCTTCTAGTGTAGCCGTAGTTAGGCCACCACTTCAA
GAACTCTGTAGCACCGCCTACATACCTCGCTCTGCTAATCCTGTTACCAGTGGCTGCTGCCAGTGGCGAT
AAGTCGTGTCTTACCGGGTTGGACTCAAGACGATAGTTACCGGATAAGGCGCAGCGGTCGGGCTGAACGG
GGGGTTCGTGCACACAGCCCAGCTTGGAGCGAACGACCTACACCGAACTGAGATACCTACAGCGTGAGCT
ATGAGAAAGCGCCACGCTTCCCGAAGGGAGAAAGGCGGACAGGTATCCGGTAAGCGGCAGGGTCGGAACA
GGAGAGCGCACGAGGGAGCTTCCAGGGGGAAACGCCTGGTATCTTTATAGTCCTGTCGGGTTTCGCCACC
TCTGACTTGAGCGTCGATTTTTGTGATGCTCGTCAGGGGGGCGGAGCCTATGGAAAAACGCCAGCAACGC
GGCCTTTTTACGGTTCCTGGCCTTTTGCTGGCCTTTTGCTCACATGTTCTTTCCTGCGTTATCCCCTGAT
TCTGTGGATAACCGTATTACCGCCTTTGAGTGAGCTGATACCGCTCGCCGCAGCCGAACGACCGAGCGCA
GCGAGTCAGTGAGCGAGGAAGCGGAAGAGCGCCCAATACGCAAACCGCCTCTCCCCGCGCGTTGGCCGAT
TCATTAATGCAGCTGGCACGACAGGTTTCCCGACTGGAAAGCGGGCAGTGAGCGCAACGCAATTAATGTG
AGTTAGCTCACTCATTAGGCACCCCAGGCTTTACACTTTATGCTTCCGGCTCGTATGTTGTGTGGAATTG
TGAGCGGATAACAATTTCACACAGGAAACAGCTATGACCATGATTACGCCAAGCGCGCAATTAACCCTCA
CTAAAGGGAACAAAAGCTGGAGCTGCAAGC
