>Addgene plasmid #141506 | TFORF0073 | depositor partial sequence | sequence record 276655 | Insert
ACCGCCACCATGGCTGTCAGCCACCTGCCAACCATGGTCCAGGAATCGGTGACCTTCAAGGATGTGGCTA
TACTGTTCACCCAGGAAGAGTGGGGGCAGCTGAGCCCCGCCCAGAGGGCCCTGTACAGGGACGTGATGCT
GGAGAACTACAGCAACCTGGTCTCACTGGGACTCTTAGGACCCAAACCAGATACGTTTTCCCAGCTAGAA
AAAAGGGAAGTGTGGATGCCAGAGGACACCCCTGGAGGCTTCTGTCTTGACTGGATGACTATGCCTGCCA
GTAAGAAATCTACTGTCAAGGCAGAGATTCCTGAAGAAGAATTGGATCAATGGACAATAAAGGAAAGATT
CAGTAGCAGTAGTCACTGGAAGTGTGCTAGCCTGCTGGAGTGGCAATGTGGAGGCCAGGAGATCAGTTTG
CAGCGAGTGGTACTCACTCACCCCAACACCCCATCACAGGAATGTGATGAATCCGGGAGCACTATGAGCT
CATCTCTTCACAGTGATCAAAGTCAGGGATTTCAACCTAGCAAAAATGCCTTTGAGTGTAGTGAGTGTGG
AAAAGTCTTCTCTAAGAGTTCAACTCTTAATAAACATCAGAAAATTCATAATGAAAAAAATGCAAATCAG
AAAATTCATATTAAGGAGAAAAGATATGAATGTAGAGAATGTGGGAAAGCCTTTCACCAGAGTACGCACC
TTATCCATCACCAAAGAATTCACACTGGCGAGAAACCCTATGAATGTAAGGAATGTGGCAAGGCCTTCTC
AGTGAGCTCCTCACTTACGTACCATCAGAAAATTCATACTGGAGAGAAGCCTTTTGAATGCAACTTATGT
GGAAAAGCTTTTATCCGAAATATACACCTTGCCCATCATCATAGAATACATACTGGAGAGAAACCTTTTA
AATGTAACATTTGTGAAAAAGCCTTTGTGTGCAGGGCACACCTTACCAAACACCAGAATATCCACAGTGG
AGAGAAACCCTATAAATGCAATGAATGTGGAAAAGCCTTTAATCAGAGTACAAGTTTCCTTCAGCATCAG
AGAATTCACACTGGAGAGAAACCCTTTGAATGTAATGAATGTGGGAAGGCCTTCAGGGTGAACTCTTCCC
TTACTGAACATCAGAGAATTCATACTGGAGAGAAACCTTATAAATGTAATGAATGTGGGAAAGCTTTCAG
GGATAATTCATCCTTTGCACGACATCGGAAAATTCACACTGGAGAGAAACCTTACAGATGTGGCTTGTGT
GAGAAAGCCTTTCGGGACCAATCAGCACTAGCCCAACATCAGAGAATTCATACTGGGGAAAAACCTTATA
CATGTAACATATGTGAAAAAGCCTTCAGTGACCATTCAGCCCTTACCCAACATAAGAGAATTCATACTAG
GGAAAAACCTTACAAATGTAAAATCTGTGAGAAAGCCTTTATCCGAAGCACTCACCTGACTCAACATCAG
AGGATTCACACAGGAGAGAAACCCTATAAATGTAATAAATGTGGGAAAGCTTTTAACCAGACTGCAAACC
TCATTCAGCATCAGAGACATCATATTGGAGAGAAGTAGTAATGAACTAGTCCGTAACTTGAAAGTATTTC
GATTTCTTGGCTTTATATATCTTGTGGAAAGGACGATTTGACCCAGGACGGCTATATCCA
