>Addgene plasmid #141506 | TFORF0073 | depositor partial sequence | sequence record 276656 | Barcode
TTTGACCCAGGACGGCTATATCCA
